>Addgene plasmid #158217 | pcDNA3.1-Gαq*-BERKY3 | addgene full sequence | sequence record 311191 | Addgene NGS Result
GACATTGATTATTGACTAGTTATTAATAGTAATCAATTACGGGGTCATTAGTTCATAGCCCATATATGGA
GTTCCGCGTTACATAACTTACGGTAAATGGCCCGCCTGGCTGACCGCCCAACGACCCCCGCCCATTGACG
TCAATAATGACGTATGTTCCCATAGTAACGCCAATAGGGACTTTCCATTGACGTCAATGGGTGGAGTATT
TACGGTAAACTGCCCACTTGGCAGTACATCAAGTGTATCATATGCCAAGTACGCCCCCTATTGACGTCAA
TGACGGTAAATGGCCCGCCTGGCATTATGCCCAGTACATGACCTTATGGGACTTTCCTACTTGGCAGTAC
ATCTACGTATTAGTCATCGCTATTACCATGGTGATGCGGTTTTGGCAGTACATCAATGGGCGTGGATAGC
GGTTTGACTCACGGGGATTTCCAAGTCTCCACCCCATTGACGTCAATGGGAGTTTGTTTTGGCACCAAAA
TCAACGGGACTTTCCAAAATGTCGTAACAACTCCGCCCCATTGACGCAAATGGGCGGTAGGCGTGTACGG
TGGGAGGTCTATATAAGCAGAGCTCTCTGGCTAACTAGAGAACCCACTGCTTACTGGCTTATCGAAATTA
ATACGACTCACTATAGGGAGACCCAAGCTGGCTAGCATGGGATGTATAAAATCAAAAGGGAAAGACAGCA
AGCTTGGATCAGGCGGTAGCGGGGGATCAGGCGGTAGCGGGATGGTCTTCACACTCGAAGATTTCGTTGG
GGACTGGCGACAGACAGCCGGCTACAACCTGGACCAAGTCCTTGAACAGGGAGGTGTGTCCAGTTTGTTT
CAGAATCTCGGGGTGTCCGTAACTCCGATCCAAAGGATTGTCCTGAGCGGTGAAAATGGGCTGAAGATCG
ACATCCATGTCATCATCCCGTATGAAGGTCTGAGCGGCGACCAAATGGGCCAGATCGAAAAAATTTTTAA
GGTGGTGTACCCTGTGGATGATCATCACTTTAAGGTGATCCTGCACTATGGCACACTGGTAATCGACGGG
GTTACGCCGAACATGATCGACTATTTCGGACGGCCGTATGAAGGCATCGCCGTGTTCGACGGCAAAAAGA
TCACTGTAACAGGGACCCTGTGGAACGGCAACAAAATTATCGACGAGCGCCTGATCAACCCCGACGGCTC
CCTGCTGTTCCGAGTAACCATCAACGGAGTGACCGGCTGGCGGCTGTGCGAACGCATTCTGGCGGAATTC
GGATCTGGTGGTTCAGGCGAAAACCTGTATTTTCAGGGCGGAAGCGGAGAAGAGGAGGAAAAGAAAAAAC
AACAGGAGGAGGAGGCGGAGAGGCTGAGGAGGATACAAGAGGAAATGGAAAAAGAAAGAAAGCGGCGAGA
GGAAGATGAGCAGCGACGCCGCAAGGAGGAGGAAGAGAGAAGGATGAAATTGGAGATGGAGGCAAAACGC
AAACAAGAAGAGGAAGAACGGAAGAAACGGGAGGATGATGAAAAGCGGAAGAAAAAGGGATCTGGAGGGT
CAGGGGGCGCGCCCATGGTTTCAAAGGGAGAAGAGTTGTTCACAGGGGTTGTACCGATTCTTGTAGAACT
TGACGGAGATGTCAACGGGCACAAGTTTAGTGTAAGTGGAGAAGGCGAGGGCGATGCGACCTATGGAAAA
CTGACCCTTAAATTTATTTGTACTACGGGTAAATTGCCCGTTCCCTGGCCGACATTGGTAACTACATTCG
GATATGGTTTGATGTGCTTTGCAAGGTATCCGGATCACATGAAGCAGCATGATTTCTTCAAGTCCGCCAT
GCCCGAAGGCTACGTCCAGGAGCGCACCATCTTCTTCAAGGACGACGGCAACTACAAGACCCGCGCCGAG
GTGAAGTTCGAGGGCGACACCCTGGTGAACCGCATCGAGCTGAAGGGCATCGACTTCAAGGAGGACGGCA
ACATCCTGGGGCACAAGCTGGAGTACAACTACAACAGCCACAACGTCTATATCATGGCCGACAAGCAGAA
GAACGGCATCAAGGTGAACTTCAAGATCCGCCACAACATCGAGGACGGCAGCGTGCAGCTCGCCGACCAC
TACCAGCAGAACACCCCCATCGGCGACGGCCCCGTGCTGCTGCCCGACAACCACTACCTGAGCTACCAGT
CCGCCCTGAGCAAAGACCCCAACGAGAAGCGCGATCACATGGTCCTGCTGGAGTTCGTGACCGCCGCCGG
GATCACTCTCGGCATGGACGAGCTGTACAAGGGCGCGCCCGGAGGAATGGTTTCAAAGGGAGAAGAGTTG
TTCACAGGGGTTGTACCGATTCTTGTAGAACTTGACGGAGATGTCAACGGGCACAAGTTTAGTGTAAGTG
GAGAAGGCGAGGGCGATGCGACCTATGGAAAACTGACCCTTAAATTTATTTGTACTACGGGTAAATTGCC
CGTTCCCTGGCCGACATTGGTAACTACATTCGGATATGGTTTGATGTGCTTTGCAAGGTATCCGGATCAC
ATGAAGCAGCATGATTTCTTCAAGTCCGCCATGCCCGAAGGCTACGTCCAGGAGCGCACCATCTTCTTCA
AGGACGACGGCAACTACAAGACCCGCGCCGAGGTGAAGTTCGAGGGCGACACCCTGGTGAACCGCATCGA
GCTGAAGGGCATCGACTTCAAGGAGGACGGCAACATCCTGGGGCACAAGCTGGAGTACAACTACAACAGC
CACAACGTCTATATCATGGCCGACAAGCAGAAGAACGGCATCAAGGTGAACTTCAAGATCCGCCACAACA
TCGAGGACGGCAGCGTGCAGCTCGCCGACCACTACCAGCAGAACACCCCCATCGGCGACGGCCCCGTGCT
GCTGCCCGACAACCACTACCTGAGCTACCAGTCCGCCCTGAGCAAAGACCCCAACGAGAAGCGCGATCAC
ATGGTCCTGCTGGAGTTCGTGACCGCCGCCGGGATCACTCTCGGCATGGACGAGCTGTACAAGGGATCCG
GAGGAATGGTTTCAAAGGGAGAAGAGTTGTTCACAGGGGTTGTACCGATTCTTGTAGAACTTGACGGAGA
TGTCAACGGGCACAAGTTTAGTGTAAGTGGAGAAGGCGAGGGCGATGCGACCTATGGAAAACTGACCCTT
AAATTTATTTGTACTACGGGTAAATTGCCCGTTCCCTGGCCGACATTGGTAACTACATTCGGATATGGTT
TGATGTGCTTTGCAAGGTATCCGGATCACATGAAGCAGCATGATTTCTTCAAGTCCGCCATGCCCGAAGG
CTACGTCCAGGAGCGCACCATCTTCTTCAAGGACGACGGCAACTACAAGACCCGCGCCGAGGTGAAGTTC
GAGGGCGACACCCTGGTGAACCGCATCGAGCTGAAGGGCATCGACTTCAAGGAGGACGGCAACATCCTGG
GGCACAAGCTGGAGTACAACTACAACAGCCACAACGTCTATATCATGGCCGACAAGCAGAAGAACGGCAT
CAAGGTGAACTTCAAGATCCGCCACAACATCGAGGACGGCAGCGTGCAGCTCGCCGACCACTACCAGCAG
AACACCCCCATCGGCGACGGCCCCGTGCTGCTGCCCGACAACCACTACCTGAGCTACCAGTCCGCCCTGA
GCAAAGACCCCAACGAGAAGCGCGATCACATGGTCCTGCTGGAGTTCGTGACCGCCGCCGGGATCACTCT
CGGCATGGACGAGCTGTACAAGGGATCCGGTGGCACCGGTGGATCAGGCTCTTCTCGAGAGAAGTACCTG
GAGGACCGGGGCGAGGTGACTTTTGAGAAGATCTTCTCCCAGAAGCTGGGGTACCTGCTTTTCCGAGACT
TCTGCCTGAAGCACCTGGAGGAGGCCAAGCCCTTGGTAGAGTTCTACGAGGAGATCAAGAAATACGAGAA
GCTGGAGACAGAGGAGGAGCGCCTGGTCTGCAGCCGAGAGATCTTCGACACGTACATCATGAAGGAGCTG
CTGGCCTGCTCACATCCTTTCTCGAAGAGCGCCATTGAGCACGTCCAGGGCCATCTGGTGAAGAAGCAGG
TGCCTCCGGATCTCTTCCAGCCATATATTGAAGAAATTTGCCAGAACCTCCGAGGAGACGTGTTCCAGAA
ATTCATCGAGAGCGATAAATTCACACGGTTTTGCCAGTGGAAGTGACTCGAGGTGGAGAACAAAAACTTA
TTTCTGAAGAAGATCTGTGATCTAGAGGGCCCGTTTAAACCCGCTGATCAGCCTCGACTGTGCCTTCTAG
TTGCCAGCCATCTGTTGTTTGCCCCTCCCCCGTGCCTTCCTTGACCCTGGAAGGTGCCACTCCCACTGTC
CTTTCCTAATAAAATGAGGAAATTGCATCGCATTGTCTGAGTAGGTGTCATTCTATTCTGGGGGGTGGGG
TGGGGCAGGACAGCAAGGGGGAGGATTGGGAAGACAATAGCAGGCATGCTGGGGATGCGGTGGGCTCTAT
GGCTTCTGAGGCGGAAAGAACCAGCTGGGGCTCTAGGGGGTATCCCC
[124 nt withheld, positions 4528-4651]
C
[91 nt withheld, positions 4653-4743]
A
[49 nt withheld, positions 4745-4793]
CCTTTGACGTTGGAGTCCACGTTCTTT
[37 nt withheld, positions 4821-4857]
ACCCTATCTCGGTCTATTCTTTTGATTTATAAGGGATTTTGCCGATTTCGGCCTATTGGTTAAAAAATGA
GCTGATTTAACAAAAATTTAACGCGAATTAATTCTGTGGAATGTGTGTCAGTTAGGGTGTGGAAAGTCCC
CAGGCTCCCCAGCAGGCAGAAGTATGCAAAGCATGCATCTCAATTAGTCAGCAACCAGGTGTGGAAAGTC
CCCAGGCTCCCCAGCAGGCAGAAGTATGCAAAGCATGCATCTCAATTAGTCAGCAACCATAGTCCCGCCC
CTAACTCCGCCCATCCCGCCCCTAACTCCGCCCAGTTCCGCCCATTCTCCGCCCCATGGCTGACTAATTT
TTTTTATTTATGCAGAGGCCGAGGCCGCCTCTGCCTCTGAGCTATTCCAGAAGTAGTGAGGAGGCTTTTT
TGGAGGCCTAGGCTTTTGCAAAAAGCTCCCGGGAGCTTGTATATCCATTTTCGGATCTGATCAGCACGTG
TTGACAATTAATCATCGGCATAGTATATCGGCATAGTATAATACGACAAGGTGAGGAACTAAACCATGGC
CAAGTTGACCAGTGCCGTTCCGGTGCTCACCGCGCGCGACGTCGCCGGAGCGGTCGAGTTCTGGACCGAC
CGGCTCGGGTTCTCCCGGGACTTCGTGGAGGACGACTTCGCCGGTGTGGTCCGGGACGACGTGACCCTGT
TCATCAGCGCGGTCCAGGACCAGGTGGTGCCGGACAACACCCTGGCCTGGGTGTGGGTGCGCGGCCTGGA
CGAGCTGTACGCCGAGTGGTCGGAGGTCGTGTCCACGAACTTCCGGGACGCCTCCGGGCCGGCCATGACC
GAGATCGGCGAGCAGCCGTGGGGGCGGGAGTTCGCCCTGCGCGACCCGGCCGGCAACTGCGTGCACTTCG
TGGCCGAGGAGCAGGACTGACACGTGCTACGAGATTTCGATTCCACCGCCGCCTTCTATGAAAGGTTGGG
CTTCGGAATCGTTTTCCGGGACGCCGGCTGGATGATCCTCCAGCGCGGGGATCTCATGCTGGAGTTCTTC
GCCCACCCCAACTTGTTTATTGCAGCTTATAATGGTTACAAATAAAGCAATAGCATCACAAATTTCACAA
ATAAAGCATTTTTTTCACTGCATTCTAGTTGTGGTTTGTCCAAACTCATCAATGTATCTTATCATGTCTG
TATACCGTCGACCTCTAGCTAGAGCTTGGCGTAATCATGGTCATAGCTGTTTCCTGTGTGAAATTGTTAT
CCGCTCACAATTCCACACAACATACGAGCCGGAAGCATAAAGTGTAAAGCCTGGGGTGCCTAATGAGTGA
GCTAACTCACATTAATTGCGTTGCGCTCACTGCCCGCTTTCCAGTCGGGAAACCTGTCGTGCCAGCTGCA
TTAATGAATCGGCCAACGCGCGGGGAGAGGCGGTTTGCGTATTGGGCGCTCTTCCGCTTCCTCGCTCACT
GACTCGCTGCGCTCGGTCGTTCGGCTGCGGCGAGCGGTATCAGCTCACTCAAAGGCGGTAATACGGTTAT
CCACAGAATCAGGGGATAACGCAGGAAAGAACATGTGAGCAAAAGGCCAGCAAAAGGCCAGGAACCGTAA
AAAGGCCGCGTTGCTGGCGTTTTTCCATAGGCTCCGCCCCCCTGACGAGCATCACAAAAATCGACGCTCA
AGTCAGAGGTGGCGAAACCCGACAGGACTATAAAGATACCAGGCGTTTCCCCCTGGAAGCTCCCTCGTGC
GCTCTCCTGTTCCGACCCTGCCGCTTACCGGATACCTGTCCGCCTTTCTCCCTTCGGGAAGCGTGGCGCT
TTCTCATAGCTCACGCTGTAGGTATCTCAGTTCGGTGTAGGTCGTTCGCTCCAAGCTGGGCTGTGTGCAC
GAACCCCCCGTTCAGCCCGACCGCTGCGCCTTATCCGGTAACTATCGTCTTGAGTCCAACCCGGTAAGAC
ACGACTTATCGCCACTGGCAGCAGCCACTGGTAACAGGATTAGCAGAGCGAGGTATGTAGGCGGTGCTAC
AGAGTTCTTGAAGTGGTGGCCTAACTACGGCTACACTAGAAGAACAGTATTTGGTATCTGCGCTCTGCTG
AAGCCAGTTACCTTCGGAAAAAGAGTTGGTAGCTCTTGATCCGGCAAACAAACCACCGCTGGTAGCGGTG
GTTTTTTTGTTTGCAAGCAGCAGATTACGCGCAGAAAAAAAGGATCTCAAGAAGATCCTTTGATCTTTTC
TACGGGGTCTGACGCTCAGTGGAACGAAAACTCACGTTAAGGGATTTTGGTCATGAGATTATCAAAAAGG
ATCTTCACCTAGATCCTTTTAAATTAAAAATGAAGTTTTAAATCAATCTAAAGTATATATGAGTAAACTT
GGTCTGACAGTTACCAATGCTTAATCAGTGAGGCACCTATCTCAGCGATCTGTCTATTTCGTTCATCCAT
AGTTGCCTGACTCCCCGTCGTGTAGATAACTACGATACGGGAGGGCTTACCATCTGGCCCCAGTGCTGCA
ATGATACCGCGAGACCCACGCTCACCGGCTCCAGATTTATCAGCAATAAACCAGCCAGCCGGAAGGGCCG
AGCGCAGAAGTGGTCCTGCAACTTTATCCGCCTCCATCCAGTCTATTAATTGTTGCCGGGAAGCTAGAGT
AAGTAGTTCGCCAGTTAATAGTTTGCGCAACGTTGTTGCCATTGCTACAGGCATCGTGGTGTCACGCTCG
TCGTTTGGTATGGCTTCATTCAGCTCCGGTTCCCAACGATCAAGGCGAGTTACATGATCCCCCATGTTGT
GCAAAAAAGCGGTTAGCTCCTTCGGTCCTCCGATCGTTGTCAGAAGTAAGTTGGCCGCAGTGTTATCACT
CATGGTTATGGCAGCACTGCATAATTCTCTTACTGTCATGCCATCCGTAAGATGCTTTTCTGTGACTGGT
GAGTACTCAACCAAGTCATTCTGAGAATAGTGTATGCGGCGACCGAGTTGCTCTTGCCCGGCGTCAATAC
GGGATAATACCGCGCCACATAGCAGAACTTTAAAAGTGCTCATCATTGGAAAACGTTCTTCGGGGCGAAA
ACTCTCAAGGATCTTACCGCTGTTGAGATCCAGTTCGATGTAACCCACTCGTGCACCCAACTGATCTTCA
GCATCTTTTACTTTCACCAGCGTTTCTGGGTGAGCAAAAACAGGAAGGCAAAATGCCGCAAAAAAGGGAA
TAAGGGCGACACGGAAATGTTGAATACTCATACTCTTCCTTTTTCAATATTATTGAAGCATTTATCAGGG
TTATTGTCTCATGAGCGGATACATATTTGAATGTATTTAGAAAAATAAACAAATAGGGGTTCCGCGCACA
TTTCCCCGAAAAGTGCCACCTGACGTCGACGGATCGGGAGATCTCCCGATCCCCTATGGTGCACTCTCAG
TACAATCTGCTCTGATGCCGCATAGTTAAGCCAGTATCTGCTCCCTGCTTGTGTGTTGGAGGTCGCTGAG
TAGTGCGCGAGCAAAATTTAAGCTACAACAAGGCAAGGCTTGACCGACAATTGCATGAAGAATCTGCTTA
GGGTTAGGCGTTTTGCGCTGCTTCGCGATGTACGGGCCAGATATACGCGTT
Features (pLannotate 1.2.2; 26 found; start..end, strand, type, name):
      1..380     +  enhancer       CMV enhancer: human cytomegalovirus immediate early enhancer
    381..584     +  promoter       CMV promoter: human cytomegalovirus (CMV) immediate early promoter
    580..613     +  LTR            5' LTR (truncated) (fragment): truncated 5' long terminal repeat (LTR) from HIV-1
    629..647     +  promoter       T7 promoter: promoter for bacteriophage T7 RNA polymerase
    742..1254    +  CDS            Nluc: NanoLuc® luciferase human codon-optimized
   1279..1299    +  CDS            TEV site: tobacco etch virus (TEV) protease recognition and cleavage site
   1555..2271    +  CDS            Citrine: Citrine is a basic (constitutively fluorescent) yellow fluorescent protein published in 2001, derived from Aequorea victoria. It has moderate acid sensitivity.
   2287..3003    +  CDS            Citrine: Citrine is a basic (constitutively fluorescent) yellow fluorescent protein published in 2001, derived from Aequorea victoria. It has moderate acid sensitivity.
   3016..3732    +  CDS            Citrine: Citrine is a basic (constitutively fluorescent) yellow fluorescent protein published in 2001, derived from Aequorea victoria. It has moderate acid sensitivity.
   3760..4173    +  CDS            GRK2 (fragment): ARBK1_BOVIN - Also known as ADRBK1. Experimental evidence at protein level: Swiss-Prot protein existence level 1. Specifically phosphorylates the agonist-occupied form of the beta-adrenergic and closely related receptors, probably inducing a desensitization of them (By similarity). Key regulator of LPAR1 signaling (By similarity). Competes with RALA for binding to LPAR1 thus affecting the signaling properties of the receptor (By similarity). Desensitizes LPAR1 and LPAR2 in a phosphorylation-independent manner (By similarity). Positively regulates ciliary smoothened (SMO)- dependent Hedgehog (H
   4258..4482    +  polyA_signal   bGH poly(A) signal: bovine growth hormone polyadenylation signal
   4486..4507    +  promoter       SV40 promoter (fragment): SV40 enhancer and early promoter
   4528..4956    +  rep_origin     f1 ori (sequence partly withheld): f1 bacteriophage origin of replication; arrow indicates direction of (+) strand synthesis
   4970..5299    +  promoter       SV40 promoter: SV40 enhancer and early promoter
   5347..5394    +  promoter       EM7 promoter: synthetic bacterial promoter&nbsp
   5413..5787    +  CDS            BleoR: antibiotic-binding protein; Sh ble from Streptoalloteichus hindustanus; confers resistance to bleomycin, phleomycin, and Zeocin™
   5797..5922    +  CDS            ble (fragment): BLE_KLEPN - Experimental evidence at protein level: Swiss-Prot protein existence level 1. Binding protein with a strong affinity to the bleomycin family of antibiotics. Binds to CL990; an antimitotic-antibiotic compound. From Klebsiella pneumoniae.
   5917..6038    +  polyA_signal   SV40 poly(A) signal: SV40 polyadenylation signal
   6111..6127    -  protein_bind   lac operator: The lac repressor binds to the lac operator to inhibit transcription in E. coli. This inhibition can be relieved by adding lactose or isopropyl-β-D-thiogalactopyranoside (IPTG). lac repressor encoded by lacI
   6135..6165    -  promoter       lac promoter: promoter for the E. coli lac operon
   6180..6201    -  protein_bind   CAP binding site: CAP binding activates transcription in the presence of cAMP. E. coli catabolite activator protein
   6214..6306    -  CDS            lacI (fragment): lac repressor; lacI; The lac repressor binds to the lac operator to inhibit transcription in E. coli. This inhibition can be relieved by adding lactose or isopropyl-β-D-thiogalactopyranoside (IPTG).
   6489..7077    -  rep_origin     ori: high-copy-number ColE1/pMB1/pBR322/pUC origin of replication
   7248..8108    -  CDS            AmpR: β-lactamase; bla; confers resistance to ampicillin, carbenicillin, and related antibiotics
   8109..8213    -  promoter       AmpR promoter: bla
   8272..8324    -  misc_feature   bom (fragment): basis of mobility region from pBR322
