[The description below was written by a language model from this plasmid's Addgene catalogue record and pLannotate feature annotations shown in this document.]
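Description:
pcDNA3.1-Gαq*-BERKY3 is a mammalian expression plasmid built on the pcDNA3.1(+) backbone that encodes a single-chain BRET biosensor for detecting active, GTP-bound Gαq. It is maintained in E. coli through a high-copy ColE1/pUC-type origin and an ampicillin resistance (β-lactamase) gene, and it also carries an f1 origin. For selection in mammalian cells, an SV40 early promoter drives the Sh ble gene conferring Zeocin resistance, followed by an SV40 polyadenylation signal. An EM7 promoter upstream of the same gene allows its expression in bacteria.

The insert, cloned between NheI and XbaI sites, is transcribed from the CMV immediate-early enhancer/promoter and terminated by the bovine growth hormone poly(A) signal; a T7 promoter lies just upstream of the coding region. According to the catalogue entry, the fusion protein consists of a Lyn11 membrane-targeting sequence, NanoLuc luciferase as BRET donor, an ER/K linker, three tandem YFP copies as acceptor, and the RH domain of GRK2 as the Gαq-GTP detector module. The annotation confirms Nluc, three consecutive Citrine-type YFP reading frames and a GRK2 fragment (matched to the bovine protein), and additionally detects a TEV protease site just after Nluc. The Lyn11 and ER/K segments are not annotated individually but fit the unannotated gaps. In this design, binding of active Gαq to the GRK2 module is expected to change the proximity of donor and acceptor and thereby the BRET signal, reporting G-protein activity in live cells.

The sequenced record is 8,478 nt, somewhat shorter than the 8,982 bp listed in the catalogue; the record does not explain this difference.
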