Addgene plasmid #158217: pcDNA3.1-Gαq*-BERKY3
Purpose: BRET biosensor for detection of Gαq-GTP in mammalian expression vector pcDNA3.1(+)
Depositing lab: Mikel Garcia-Marcos. Depositing organization: Boston University Medical Campus. Publication: Revealing the Activity of Trimeric G-proteins in Live Cells with a Versatile Biosensor Design. Maziarz M, Park JC, Leyme A, Marivin A, Garcia-Lopez A, Patel PP, Garcia-Marcos M. Cell. 2020 Jun 27. pii: S0092-8674(20)30752-2. doi: 10.1016/j.cell.2020.06.020. PubMed 32634377.
Backbone
  Vector backbone: pcDNA3.1(+)
  Backbone size w/o insert (bp): 5428
  Total vector size (bp): 8982
  Vector type: Mammalian Expression
  Selectable markers: Zeocin
Growth in bacteria
  Bacterial resistance: Ampicillin, 100 μg/mL
  Growth temperature: 37°C
  Growth strain: DH5alpha
  Copy number: High Copy
Gene/Insert
  Gene/Insert name: Lyn11-Nluc-ER/K linker-3xYFP-GRK2(RH) (alt name: Gαq*-BERKY3)
  Insert size (bp): 3554
  Promoter: CMV
  Cloning method: Restriction Enzyme; 5′ cloning site Nhel (not destroyed); 3′ cloning site Xbal (not destroyed)
  Sequencing primers: 5′ CMV-F; 3′ BGH-rev
Terms and licenses: Academic/Nonprofit Terms; Industry Terms: Not Available to Industry
How to cite: pcDNA3.1-Gαq*-BERKY3 was a gift from Mikel Garcia-Marcos (Addgene plasmid # 158217 ; http://n2t.net/addgene:158217 ; RRID:Addgene_158217)
