>Addgene plasmid #158217 | pcDNA3.1-Gαq*-BERKY3 | depositor partial sequence | sequence record 305292 | insert between NheI and XbaI
ATGGGATGTATAAAATCAAAAGGGAAAGACAGCAAGCTTGGATCAGGCGGTAGCGGGGGATCAGGCGGTA
GCGGGATGGTCTTCACACTCGAAGATTTCGTTGGGGACTGGCGACAGACAGCCGGCTACAACCTGGACCA
AGTCCTTGAACAGGGAGGTGTGTCCAGTTTGTTTCAGAATCTCGGGGTGTCCGTAACTCCGATCCAAAGG
ATTGTCCTGAGCGGTGAAAATGGGCTGAAGATCGACATCCATGTCATCATCCCGTATGAAGGTCTGAGCG
GCGACCAAATGGGCCAGATCGAAAAAATTTTTAAGGTGGTGTACCCTGTGGATGATCATCACTTTAAGGT
GATCCTGCACTATGGCACACTGGTAATCGACGGGGTTACGCCGAACATGATCGACTATTTCGGACGGCCG
TATGAAGGCATCGCCGTGTTCGACGGCAAAAAGATCACTGTAACAGGGACCCTGTGGAACGGCAACAAAA
TTATCGACGAGCGCCTGATCAACCCCGACGGCTCCCTGCTGTTCCGAGTAACCATCAACGGAGTGACCGG
CTGGCGGCTGTGCGAACGCATTCTGGCGGAATTCGGATCTGGTGGTTCAGGCGAAAACCTGTATTTTCAG
GGCGGAAGCGGAGAAGAGGAGGAAAAGAAAAAACAACAGGAGGAGGAGGCGGAGAGGCTGAGGAGGATAC
AAGAGGAAATGGAAAAAGAAAGAAAGCGGCGAGAGGAAGATGAGCAGCGACGCCGCAAGGAGGAGGAAGA
GAGAAGGATGAAATTGGAGATGGAGGCAAAACGCAAACAAGAAGAGGAAGAACGGAAGAAACGGGAGGAT
GATGAAAAGCGGAAGAAAAAGGGATCTGGAGGGTCAGGGGGCGCGCCCATGGTTTCAAAGGGAGAAGAGT
TGTTCACAGGGGTTGTACCGATTCTTGTAGAACTTGACGGAGATGTCAACGGGCACAAGTTTAGTGTAAG
TGGAGAAGGCGAGGGCGATGCGACCTATGGAAAACTGACCCTTAAATTTATTTGTACTACGGGTAAATTG
CCCGTTCCCTGGCCGACATTGGTAACTACATTCGGATATGGTTTGATGTGCTTTGCAAGGTATCCGGATC
ACATGAAGCAGCATGATTTCTTCAAGTCCGCCATGCCCGAAGGCTACGTCCAGGAGCGCACCATCTTCTT
CAAGGACGACGGCAACTACAAGACCCGCGCCGAGGTGAAGTTCGAGGGCGACACCCTGGTGAACCGCATC
GAGCTGAAGGGCATCGACTTCAAGGAGGACGGCAACATCCTGGGGCACAAGCTGGAGTACAACTACAACA
GCCACAACGTCTATATCATGGCCGACAAGCAGAAGAACGGCATCAAGGTGAACTTCAAGATCCGCCACAA
CATCGAGGACGGCAGCGTGCAGCTCGCCGACCACTACCAGCAGAACACCCCCATCGGCGACGGCCCCGTG
CTGCTGCCCGACAACCACTACCTGAGCTACCAGTCCGCCCTGAGCAAAGACCCCAACGAGAAGCGCGATC
ACATGGTCCTGCTGGAGTTCGTGACCGCCGCCGGGATCACTCTCGGCATGGACGAGCTGTACAAGGGCGC
GCCCGGAGGAATGGTTTCAAAGGGAGAAGAGTTGTTCACAGGGGTTGTACCGATTCTTGTAGAACTTGAC
GGAGATGTCAACGGGCACAAGTTTAGTGTAAGTGGAGAAGGCGAGGGCGATGCGACCTATGGAAAACTGA
CCCTTAAATTTATTTGTACTACGGGTAAATTGCCCGTTCCCTGGCCGACATTGGTAACTACATTCGGATA
TGGTTTGATGTGCTTTGCAAGGTATCCGGATCACATGAAGCAGCATGATTTCTTCAAGTCCGCCATGCCC
GAAGGCTACGTCCAGGAGCGCACCATCTTCTTCAAGGACGACGGCAACTACAAGACCCGCGCCGAGGTGA
AGTTCGAGGGCGACACCCTGGTGAACCGCATCGAGCTGAAGGGCATCGACTTCAAGGAGGACGGCAACAT
CCTGGGGCACAAGCTGGAGTACAACTACAACAGCCACAACGTCTATATCATGGCCGACAAGCAGAAGAAC
GGCATCAAGGTGAACTTCAAGATCCGCCACAACATCGAGGACGGCAGCGTGCAGCTCGCCGACCACTACC
AGCAGAACACCCCCATCGGCGACGGCCCCGTGCTGCTGCCCGACAACCACTACCTGAGCTACCAGTCCGC
CCTGAGCAAAGACCCCAACGAGAAGCGCGATCACATGGTCCTGCTGGAGTTCGTGACCGCCGCCGGGATC
ACTCTCGGCATGGACGAGCTGTACAAGGGATCCGGAGGAATGGTTTCAAAGGGAGAAGAGTTGTTCACAG
GGGTTGTACCGATTCTTGTAGAACTTGACGGAGATGTCAACGGGCACAAGTTTAGTGTAAGTGGAGAAGG
CGAGGGCGATGCGACCTATGGAAAACTGACCCTTAAATTTATTTGTACTACGGGTAAATTGCCCGTTCCC
TGGCCGACATTGGTAACTACATTCGGATATGGTTTGATGTGCTTTGCAAGGTATCCGGATCACATGAAGC
AGCATGATTTCTTCAAGTCCGCCATGCCCGAAGGCTACGTCCAGGAGCGCACCATCTTCTTCAAGGACGA
CGGCAACTACAAGACCCGCGCCGAGGTGAAGTTCGAGGGCGACACCCTGGTGAACCGCATCGAGCTGAAG
GGCATCGACTTCAAGGAGGACGGCAACATCCTGGGGCACAAGCTGGAGTACAACTACAACAGCCACAACG
TCTATATCATGGCCGACAAGCAGAAGAACGGCATCAAGGTGAACTTCAAGATCCGCCACAACATCGAGGA
CGGCAGCGTGCAGCTCGCCGACCACTACCAGCAGAACACCCCCATCGGCGACGGCCCCGTGCTGCTGCCC
GACAACCACTACCTGAGCTACCAGTCCGCCCTGAGCAAAGACCCCAACGAGAAGCGCGATCACATGGTCC
TGCTGGAGTTCGTGACCGCCGCCGGGATCACTCTCGGCATGGACGAGCTGTACAAGGGATCCGGTGGCAC
CGGTGGATCAGGCTCTTCTCGAGAGAAGTACCTGGAGGACCGGGGCGAGGTGACTTTTGAGAAGATCTTC
TCCCAGAAGCTGGGGTACCTGCTTTTCCGAGACTTCTGCCTGAAGCACCTGGAGGAGGCCAAGCCCTTGG
TAGAGTTCTACGAGGAGATCAAGAAATACGAGAAGCTGGAGACAGAGGAGGAGCGCCTGGTCTGCAGCCG
AGAGATCTTCGACACGTACATCATGAAGGAGCTGCTGGCCTGCTCACATCCTTTCTCGAAGAGCGCCATT
GAGCACGTCCAGGGCCATCTGGTGAAGAAGCAGGTGCCTCCGGATCTCTTCCAGCCATATATTGAAGAAA
TTTGCCAGAACCTCCGAGGAGACGTGTTCCAGAAATTCATCGAGAGCGATAAATTCACACGGTTTTGCCA
GTGGAAGTGACTCGAGGTGGAGAACAAAAACTTATTTCTGAAGAAGATCTGTGA
